>Addgene plasmid #204858 | pnCas9-miniSdd6-PBE | addgene full sequence | sequence record 404916 | Addgene NGS Result
GAGCTCGGTACCTGACCCGGTCGTGCCCCTCTCTAGAGATAATGAGCATTGCATGTCTAAGTTATAAAAA
ATTACCACATATTTTTTTTGTCACACTTGTTTGAAGTGCAGTTTATCTATCTTTATACATATATTTAAAC
TTTACTCTACGAATAATATAATCTATAGTACTACAATAATATCAGTGTTTTAGAGAATCATATAAATGAA
CAGTTAGACATGGTCTAAAGGACAATTGAGTATTTTGACAACAGGACTCTACAGTTTTATCTTTTTAGTG
TGCATGTGTTCTCCTTTTTTTTTGCAAATAGCTTCACCTATATAATACTTCATCCATTTTATTAGTACAT
CCATTTAGGGTTTAGGGTTAATGGTTTTTATAGACTAATTTTTTTAGTACATCTATTTTATTCTATTTTA
GCCTCTAAATTAAGAAAACTAAAACTCTATTTTAGTTTTTTTATTTAATAATTTAGATATAAAATAGAAT
AAAATAAAGTGACTAAAAATTAAACAAATACCCTTTAAGAAATTAAAAAAACTAAGGAAACATTTTTCTT
GTTTCGAGTAGATAATGCCAGCCTGTTAAACGCCGTCGACGAGTCTAACGGACACCAACCAGCGAACCAG
CAGCGTCGCGTCGGGCCAAGCGAAGCAGACGGCACGGCATCTCTGTCGCTGCCTCTGGACCCCTCTCGAT
CGAGAGTTCCGCTCCACCGTTGGACTTGCTCCGCTGTCGGCATCCAGAAATTGCGTGGCGGAGCGGCAGA
CGTGAGCCGGCACGGCAGGCGGCCTCCTCCTCCTCTCACGGCACCGGCAGCTACGGGGGATTCCTTTCCC
ACCGCTCCTTCGCTTTCCCTTCCTCGCCCGCCGTAATAAATAGACACCCCCTCCACACCCTCTTTCCCCA
ACCTCGTGTTGTTCGGAGCGCACACACACACAACCAGATCTCCCCCAAATCCACCCGTCGGCACCTCCGC
TTCAAGGTACGCCGCTCGTCCTCCCCCCCCCCCTCTCTACCTTCTCTAGATCGGCGTTCCGGTCCATGGT
TAGGGCCCGGTAGTTCTACTTCTGTTCATGTTTGTGTTAGATCCGTGTTTGTGTTAGATCCGTGCTGCTA
GCGTTCGTACACGGATGCGACCTGTACGTCAGACACGTTCTGATTGCTAACTTGCCAGTGTTTCTCTTTG
GGGAATCCTGGGATGGCTCTAGCCGTTCCGCAGACGGGATCGATTTCATGATTTTTTTTGTTTCGTTGCA
TAGGGTTTGGTTTGCCCTTTTCCTTTATTTCAATATATGCCGTGCACTTGTTTGTCGGGTCATCTTTTCA
TGCTTTTTTTTGTCTTGGTTGTGATGATGTGGTCTGGTTGGGCGGTCGTTCTAGATCGGAGTAGAATTAA
TTCTGTTTCAAACTACCTGGTGGATTTATTAATTTTGGATCTGTATGTGTGTGCCATACATATTCATAGT
TACGAATTGAAGATGATGGATGGAAATATCGATCTAGGATAGGTATACATGTTGATGCGGGTTTTACTGA
TGCATATACAGAGATGCTTTTTGTTCGCTTGGTTGTGATGATGTGGTGTGGTTGGGCGGTCGTTCATTCG
TTCTAGATCGGAGTAGAATACTGTTTCAAACTACCTGGTGTATTTATTAATTTTGGAACTGTATGTGTGT
GTCATACATCTTCATAGTTACGAGTTTAAGATGGATGGAAATATCGATCTAGGATAGGTATACATGTTGA
TGTGGGTTTTACTGATGCATATACATGATGGCATATGCAGCATCTATTCATATGCTCTAACCTTGAGTAC
CTATCTATTATAATAAACAAGTATGTTTTATAATTATTTTGATCTTGATATACTTGGATGATGGCATATG
CAGCAGCTATATGTGGATTTTTTTAGCCCTGCCTTCATACGCTATTTATTTGCTTGGTACTGTTTCTTTT
GTCGATGCTCACCCTGTTGTTTGGTGTTACTTCTGCAAAGCTTGTCGACGGATCCATGCCAAAGAAGAAG
AGGAAGGTTCCCGCCAGCAAGCCTTCCCGCTTCAAGCCAATGAGGACTGATCCAGCAAAAGCAGATGAGA
TCAGGCCTCATGTCGGCAAGGACCGCGCGGTGGCCACCCTCTGGGATGCCGACGGCAACAGGGTGCTAGG
GCTTCACTCCGCTGATGATGACGGGCCGGCGGCCACGGCGGCGTGGAAGCCGCCGTGGAGGGACTACGTG
CGCCTCCGGCGGCATGTTGAAGCGCACGCGGCGGCAAGAATGCATCAAGATGGGCACAAGACAATGGTGA
TGTATATCAACCTCCCGCCGTGCAAGTATTTTGATGGTTGTAAACTAAACCTGGAGGACATATTGCCCAA
GGGAAGCACGCTGTGGATGCACCGCGTCTTCCAGAATGGTGGGACAAAAATTTACCAGTTCAACGGCACC
GGCAGAGCCTATGTTAAGTCCGGCAGCGAGACGCCAGGCACCTCCGAGAGCGCTACGCCTGAACTTAAGG
ACAAGAAGTACTCGATCGGCCTCGCCATCGGGACGAACTCAGTTGGCTGGGCCGTGATCACCGACGAGTA
CAAGGTGCCCTCTAAGAAGTTCAAGGTCCTGGGGAACACCGACCGCCATTCCATCAAGAAGAACCTCATC
GGCGCTCTCCTGTTCGACAGCGGGGAGACCGCTGAGGCTACGAGGCTCAAGAGAACCGCTAGGCGCCGGT
ACACGAGAAGGAAGAACAGGATCTGCTACCTCCAAGAGATTTTCTCCAACGAGATGGCCAAGGTTGACGA
TTCATTCTTCCACCGCCTGGAGGAGTCTTTCCTCGTGGAGGAGGATAAGAAGCACGAGCGGCATCCCATC
TTCGGCAACATCGTGGACGAGGTTGCCTACCACGAGAAGTACCCTACGATCTACCATCTGCGGAAGAAGC
TCGTGGACTCCACCGATAAGGCGGACCTCAGACTGATCTACCTCGCTCTGGCCCACATGATCAAGTTCCG
CGGCCATTTCCTGATCGAGGGGGATCTCAACCCAGACAACAGCGATGTTGACAAGCTGTTCATCCAACTC
GTGCAGACCTACAACCAACTCTTCGAGGAGAACCCGATCAACGCCTCTGGCGTGGACGCGAAGGCTATCC
TGTCCGCGAGGCTCTCGAAGTCCAGGAGGCTGGAGAACCTGATCGCTCAGCTCCCAGGCGAGAAGAAGAA
CGGCCTGTTCGGGAACCTCATCGCTCTCAGCCTGGGGCTCACCCCGAACTTCAAGTCGAACTTCGATCTC
GCTGAGGACGCCAAGCTGCAACTCTCCAAGGACACCTACGACGATGACCTCGATAACCTCCTGGCCCAGA
TCGGCGATCAATACGCGGACCTGTTCCTCGCTGCCAAGAACCTGTCGGACGCCATCCTCCTGTCAGATAT
CCTCCGCGTGAACACCGAGATCACGAAGGCTCCACTCTCTGCCTCCATGATCAAGCGCTACGACGAGCAC
CATCAGGATCTGACCCTCCTGAAGGCGCTGGTCCGCCAACAGCTCCCGGAGAAGTACAAGGAGATTTTCT
TCGATCAGTCGAAGAACGGCTACGCTGGGTACATCGACGGCGGGGCCTCACAAGAGGAGTTCTACAAGTT
CATCAAGCCAATCCTGGAGAAGATGGACGGCACGGAGGAGCTCCTGGTGAAGCTCAACAGGGAGGACCTC
CTGCGGAAGCAGAGAACCTTCGATAACGGCAGCATCCCCCACCAAATCCATCTCGGGGAGCTGCACGCCA
TCCTGAGAAGGCAAGAGGACTTCTACCCTTTCCTCAAGGATAACCGGGAGAAGATCGAGAAGATCCTGAC
CTTCAGAATCCCATACTACGTCGGCCCTCTCGCGCGGGGGAACTCAAGATTCGCTTGGATGACCCGCAAG
TCTGAGGAGACCATCACGCCGTGGAACTTCGAGGAGGTGGTGGACAAGGGCGCTAGCGCTCAGTCGTTCA
TCGAGAGGATGACCAACTTCGACAAGAACCTGCCCAACGAGAAGGTGCTCCCTAAGCACTCGCTCCTGTA
CGAGTACTTCACCGTCTACAACGAGCTCACGAAGGTGAAGTACGTCACCGAGGGCATGCGCAAGCCAGCG
TTCCTGTCCGGGGAGCAGAAGAAGGCTATCGTGGACCTCCTGTTCAAGACCAACCGGAAGGTCACGGTTA
AGCAACTCAAGGAGGACTACTTCAAGAAGATCGAGTGCTTCGATTCGGTCGAGATCAGCGGCGTTGAGGA
CCGCTTCAACGCCAGCCTCGGGACCTACCACGATCTCCTGAAGATCATCAAGGATAAGGACTTCCTGGAC
AACGAGGAGAACGAGGATATCCTGGAGGACATCGTGCTGACCCTCACGCTGTTCGAGGACAGGGAGATGA
TCGAGGAGCGCCTGAAGACGTACGCCCATCTCTTCGATGACAAGGTCATGAAGCAACTCAAGCGCCGGAG
ATACACCGGCTGGGGGAGGCTGTCCCGCAAGCTCATCAACGGCATCCGGGACAAGCAGTCCGGGAAGACC
ATCCTCGACTTCCTCAAGAGCGATGGCTTCGCCAACAGGAACTTCATGCAACTGATCCACGATGACAGCC
TCACCTTCAAGGAGGATATCCAAAAGGCTCAAGTGAGCGGCCAGGGGGACTCGCTGCACGAGCATATCGC
GAACCTCGCTGGCTCCCCCGCGATCAAGAAGGGCATCCTCCAGACCGTGAAGGTTGTGGACGAGCTCGTG
AAGGTCATGGGCCGGCACAAGCCTGAGAACATCGTCATCGAGATGGCCAGAGAGAACCAAACCACGCAGA
AGGGGCAAAAGAACTCTAGGGAGCGCATGAAGCGCATCGAGGAGGGCATCAAGGAGCTGGGGTCCCAAAT
CCTCAAGGAGCACCCAGTGGAGAACACCCAACTGCAGAACGAGAAGCTCTACCTGTACTACCTCCAGAAC
GGCAGGGATATGTACGTGGACCAAGAGCTGGATATCAACCGCCTCAGCGATTACGACGTCGATCATATCG
TTCCCCAGTCTTTCCTGAAGGATGACTCCATCGACAACAAGGTCCTCACCAGGTCGGACAAGAACCGCGG
CAAGTCAGATAACGTTCCATCTGAGGAGGTCGTTAAGAAGATGAAGAACTACTGGAGGCAGCTCCTGAAC
GCCAAGCTGATCACGCAAAGGAAGTTCGACAACCTCACCAAGGCTGAGAGAGGCGGGCTCTCAGAGCTGG
ACAAGGCCGGCTTCATCAAGCGGCAGCTGGTCGAGACCAGACAAATCACGAAGCACGTTGCGCAAATCCT
CGACTCTCGGATGAACACGAAGTACGATGAGAACGACAAGCTGATCAGGGAGGTTAAGGTGATCACCCTG
AAGTCTAAGCTCGTCTCCGACTTCAGGAAGGATTTCCAGTTCTACAAGGTTCGCGAGATCAACAACTACC
ACCATGCCCATGACGCTTACCTCAACGCTGTGGTCGGCACCGCTCTGATCAAGAAGTACCCAAAGCTGGA
GTCCGAGTTCGTGTACGGGGACTACAAGGTTTACGATGTGCGCAAGATGATCGCCAAGTCGGAGCAAGAG
ATCGGCAAGGCTACCGCCAAGTACTTCTTCTACTCAAACATCATGAACTTCTTCAAGACCGAGATCACGC
TGGCCAACGGCGAGATCCGGAAGAGACCGCTCATCGAGACCAACGGCGAGACGGGGGAGATCGTGTGGGA
CAAGGGCAGGGATTTCGCGACCGTCCGCAAGGTTCTCTCCATGCCCCAGGTGAACATCGTCAAGAAGACC
GAGGTCCAAACGGGCGGGTTCTCAAAGGAGTCTATCCTGCCTAAGCGGAACAGCGACAAGCTCATCGCCA
GAAAGAAGGACTGGGACCCAAAGAAGTACGGCGGGTTCGACAGCCCTACCGTGGCCTACTCGGTCCTGGT
TGTGGCGAAGGTTGAGAAGGGCAAGTCCAAGAAGCTCAAGAGCGTGAAGGAGCTCCTGGGGATCACCATC
ATGGAGAGGTCCAGCTTCGAGAAGAACCCAATCGACTTCCTGGAGGCCAAGGGCTACAAGGAGGTGAAGA
AGGACCTGATCATCAAGCTCCCGAAGTACTCTCTCTTCGAGCTGGAGAACGGCAGGAAGAGAATGCTGGC
TTCCGCTGGCGAGCTCCAGAAGGGGAACGAGCTCGCGCTGCCAAGCAAGTACGTGAACTTCCTCTACCTG
GCTTCCCACTACGAGAAGCTCAAGGGCAGCCCGGAGGACAACGAGCAAAAGCAGCTGTTCGTCGAGCAGC
ACAAGCATTACCTCGACGAGATCATCGAGCAAATCTCCGAGTTCAGCAAGCGCGTGATCCTCGCCGACGC
GAACCTGGATAAGGTCCTCTCCGCCTACAACAAGCACCGGGACAAGCCCATCAGAGAGCAAGCGGAGAAC
ATCATCCATCTCTTCACCCTGACGAACCTCGGCGCTCCTGCTGCTTTCAAGTACTTCGACACCACGATCG
ATCGGAAGAGATACACCTCCACGAAGGAGGTCCTGGACGCGACCCTCATCCACCAGTCGATCACCGGCCT
GTACGAGACGAGGATCGACCTCTCACAACTCGGCGGGGATAAGAGACCCGCAGCAACCAAGAAGGCAGGG
CAAGCAAAGAAGAAGAAGACGCGTGACTCCGGCGGCAGCACCAACCTGTCCGACATCATCGAGAAGGAGA
CGGGCAAGCAACTCGTGATCCAGGAGAGCATCCTCATGCTGCCAGAGGAGGTGGAGGAGGTCATCGGCAA
CAAGCCAGAGTCCGACATCCTGGTGCACACCGCCTACGACGAGTCCACCGACGAGAACGTCATGCTCCTG
ACCAGCGACGCCCCAGAGTACAAGCCATGGGCCCTCGTCATCCAGGACAGCAACGGGGAGAACAAGATCA
AGATGCTGTCGGGGGGGAGCCCAAAGAAGAAGCGGAAGGTGTAGTGTACAAGTAACCCGGGAATTCGGTA
CGCTGAAATCACCAGTCTCTCTCTACAAATCTATCTCTCTCTATTTTCTCCATAAATAATGTGTGAGTAG
TTTCCCGATAAGGGAAATTAGGGTTCTTATAGGGTTTCGCTCATGTGTTGAGCATATAAGAAACCCTTAG
TATGTATTTGTATTTGTAAAATACTTCTATCAATAAAATTTCTAATTCCTAAAACCAAAATCCAGTACTA
AAATCCAGATCTCCTAAAGTCCCTATAGATCTTTGTCGTGAATATAAACCAGACACGAGACGACTAAACC
TGGAGCCCAGACGCCGTTCGAAGCTAGAAGTACCGCTTAGGCAGGAGGCCGTTAGGGAAAAGATGCTAAG
GCAGGGTTGGTTACGTTGACTCCCCCGTAGGTTTGGTTTAAATATGATGAAGTGGACGGAAGGAAGGAGG
AAGACAAGGAAGGATAAGGTTGCAGGCCCTGTGCAAGGTAAGAAGATGGAAATTTGATAGAGGTACGCTA
CTATACTTATACTATACGCTAAGGGAATGCTTGTATTTATACCCTATACCCCCTAATAACCCCTTATCAA
TTTAAGAAATAATCCGCATAAGCCCCCGCTTAAAAATTGGTATCAGAGCCATGAATAGGTCTATGACCAA
AACTCAAGAGGATAAAACCTCACCAAAATACGAAAGAGTTCTTAACTCTAAAGATAAAAGATCTTTCAAG
ATCAAAACTAGTTCCCTCACACCGGTGACGGGGATCGCATGCGATATCTCGAGATCTAGCTTGGCGTAAT
CATGGTCATAGCTGTTTCCTGTGTGAAATTGTTATCCGCTCACAATTCCACACAACATACGAGCCGGAAG
CATAAAGTGTAAAGCCTGGGGTGCCTAATGAGTGAGCTAACTCACATTAATTGCGTTGCGCTCACTGCCC
GCTTTCCAGTCGGGAAACCTGTCGTGCCAGCTGCATTAATGAATCGGCCAACGCGCGGGGAGAGGCGGTT
TGCGTATTGGGCGCTCTTCCGCTTCCTCGCTCACTGACTCGCTGCGCTCGGTCGTTCGGCTGCGGCGAGC
GGTATCAGCTCACTCAAAGGCGGTAATACGGTTATCCACAGAATCAGGGGATAACGCAGGAAAGAACATG
TGAGCAAAAGGCCAGCAAAAGGCCAGGAACCGTAAAAAGGCCGCGTTGCTGGCGTTTTTCCATAGGCTCC
GCCCCCCTGACGAGCATCACAAAAATCGACGCTCAAGTCAGAGGTGGCGAAACCCGACAGGACTATAAAG
ATACCAGGCGTTTCCCCCTGGAAGCTCCCTCGTGCGCTCTCCTGTTCCGACCCTGCCGCTTACCGGATAC
CTGTCCGCCTTTCTCCCTTCGGGAAGCGTGGCGCTTTCTCATAGCTCACGCTGTAGGTATCTCAGTTCGG
TGTAGGTCGTTCGCTCCAAGCTGGGCTGTGTGCACGAACCCCCCGTTCAGCCCGACCGCTGCGCCTTATC
CGGTAACTATCGTCTTGAGTCCAACCCGGTAAGACACGACTTATCGCCACTGGCAGCAGCCACTGGTAAC
AGGATTAGCAGAGCGAGGTATGTAGGCGGTGCTACAGAGTTCTTGAAGTGGTGGCCTAACTACGGCTACA
CTAGAAGAACAGTATTTGGTATCTGCGCTCTGCTGAAGCCAGTTACCTTCGGAAAAAGAGTTGGTAGCTC
TTGATCCGGCAAACAAACCACCGCTGGTAGCGGTGGTTTTTTTGTTTGCAAGCAGCAGATTACGCGCAGA
AAAAAAGGATCTCAAGAAGATCCTTTGATCTTTTCTACGGGGTCTGACGCTCAGTGGAACGAAAACTCAC
GTTAAGGGATTTTGGTCATGAGATTATCAAAAAGGATCTTCACCTAGATCCTTTTAAATTAAAAATGAAG
TTTTAAATCAATCTAAAGTATATATGAGTAAACTTGGTCTGACAGTTACCAATGCTTAATCAGTGAGGCA
CCTATCTCAGCGATCTGTCTATTTCGTTCATCCATAGTTGCCTGACTCCCCGTCGTGTAGATAACTACGA
TACGGGAGGGCTTACCATCTGGCCCCAGTGCTGCAATGATACCGCGAGACCCACGCTCACCGGCTCCAGA
TTTATCAGCAATAAACCAGCCAGCCGGAAGGGCCGAGCGCAGAAGTGGTCCTGCAACTTTATCCGCCTCC
ATCCAGTCTATTAATTGTTGCCGGGAAGCTAGAGTAAGTAGTTCGCCAGTTAATAGTTTGCGCAACGTTG
TTGCCATTGCTACAGGCATCGTGGTGTCACGCTCGTCGTTTGGTATGGCTTCATTCAGCTCCGGTTCCCA
ACGATCAAGGCGAGTTACATGATCCCCCATGTTGTGCAAAAAAGCGGTTAGCTCCTTCGGTCCTCCGATC
GTTGTCAGAAGTAAGTTGGCCGCAGTGTTATCACTCATGGTTATGGCAGCACTGCATAATTCTCTTACTG
TCATGCCATCCGTAAGATGCTTTTCTGTGACTGGTGAGTACTCAACCAAGTCATTCTGAGAATAGTGTAT
GCGGCGACCGAGTTGCTCTTGCCCGGCGTCAATACGGGATAATACCGCGCCACATAGCAGAACTTTAAAA
GTGCTCATCATTGGAAAACGTTCTTCGGGGCGAAAACTCTCAAGGATCTTACCGCTGTTGAGATCCAGTT
CGATGTAACCCACTCGTGCACCCAACTGATCTTCAGCATCTTTTACTTTCACCAGCGTTTCTGGGTGAGC
AAAAACAGGAAGGCAAAATGCCGCAAAAAAGGGAATAAGGGCGACACGGAAATGTTGAATACTCATACTC
TTCCTTTTTCAATATTATTGAAGCATTTATCAGGGTTATTGTCTCATGAGCGGATACATATTTGAATGTA
TTTAGAAAAATAAACAAATAGGGGTTCCGCGCACATTTCCCCGAAAAGTGCCACCTGCCAGTGCCAAGCT
AATTC
Features (pLannotate 1.2.2; 12 found; start..end, strand, type, name):
     13..1997    +  promoter       Ubi promoter: maize polyubiquitin gene promoter
   2520..6620    +  CDS            cas9: CAS9_STRP1 - Also known as csn1 From Streptococcus pyogenes serotype M1.
   6690..6938    +  CDS            UGI: UNGI_BPPB2 - Experimental evidence at protein level: Swiss-Prot protein existence level 1. This protein binds specifically and reversibly to the host uracil-DNA glycosylase, preventing removal of uracil residues from PBS2 DNA by the host uracil-excision repair system. From Bacillus phage PBS2 (Bacteriophage PBS2).
   7045..7221    +  polyA_signal   CaMV poly(A) signal: cauliflower mosaic virus polyadenylation signal
   7799..7815    -  protein_bind   lac operator: The lac repressor binds to the lac operator to inhibit transcription in E. coli. This inhibition can be relieved by adding lactose or isopropyl-β-D-thiogalactopyranoside (IPTG). lac repressor encoded by lacI
   7823..7853    -  promoter       lac promoter: promoter for the E. coli lac operon
   7868..7889    -  protein_bind   CAP binding site: CAP binding activates transcription in the presence of cAMP. E. coli catabolite activator protein
   7902..7994    -  CDS            lacI (fragment): lac repressor; lacI; The lac repressor binds to the lac operator to inhibit transcription in E. coli. This inhibition can be relieved by adding lactose or isopropyl-β-D-thiogalactopyranoside (IPTG).
   8177..8765    -  rep_origin     ori: high-copy-number ColE1/pMB1/pBR322/pUC origin of replication
   8936..9796    -  CDS            AmpR: β-lactamase; bla; confers resistance to ampicillin, carbenicillin, and related antibiotics
   9797..9901    -  promoter       AmpR promoter: bla
   9941..12      +  misc_feature   MCS (fragment) (across the origin): pUC18/19 multiple cloning site
