[The description below was written by a language model from this plasmid's Addgene catalogue record and pLannotate feature annotations shown in this document.]
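Description:
pnCas9-miniSdd6-PBE is a plant expression plasmid for CRISPR cytosine base editing in monocotyledonous plants, intended for transient transformation rather than stable integration. It is built on the pnCas9-PBE backbone, a roughly 9.9 kb pUC-type plasmid. The feature table shows a high-copy ColE1/pUC origin, an ampicillin resistance gene (β-lactamase) with its own promoter, and remnants of the pUC lac region (lac promoter, operator, CAP site, a lacI fragment and part of the multiple cloning site). No T-DNA borders and no plant selectable marker are annotated, which fits the stated transient use.

The payload is a single synthetic fusion protein, miniSdd6-nSpCas9(D10A)-UGI, driven by the maize polyubiquitin (ZmUbi-1) promoter, a strong constitutive promoter widely used in cereals, and terminated by the cauliflower mosaic virus polyadenylation signal. The annotation software recognised the Streptococcus pyogenes Cas9 coding region and the downstream uracil glycosylase inhibitor from Bacillus phage PBS2. It did not label miniSdd6, which presumably occupies the unannotated stretch of about 500 nt between the promoter and Cas9, consistent with the order given in the insert name.

In this design, the D10A nickase is guided to a target site and the fused deaminase converts cytosines on the exposed single strand to uracil. UGI blocks uracil excision repair so that the edit is retained, and nicking of the unedited strand favours resolution to a C-to-T change. No guide RNA cassette is annotated, so the sgRNA would have to be supplied from a separate construct.
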