Addgene plasmid #204858: pnCas9-miniSdd6-PBE
Purpose: For cytosine base editing using miniSdd6 in monocotyledon plants (transient transformation)
Depositing lab: Caixia Gao. Depositing organization: Institute of Genetics and Developmental Biology, Chinese Academy of Sciences. Publication: Discovery of deaminase functions by structure-based protein clustering. Huang J, Lin Q, Fei H, He Z, Xu H, Li Y, Qu K, Han P, Gao Q, Li B, Liu G, Zhang L, Hu J, Zhang R, Zuo E, Luo Y, Ran Y, Qiu JL, Zhao KT, Gao C. Cell. 2023 Jul 20;186(15):3182-3195.e14. doi: 10.1016/j.cell.2023.05.041. Epub 2023 Jun 27. PubMed 37379837.
Backbone
  Vector backbone: pnCas9-PBE
  Backbone manufacturer: Caixia Gao
  Vector type: Plant Expression, CRISPR
Growth in bacteria
  Bacterial resistance: Ampicillin, 100 μg/mL
  Growth temperature: 37°C
  Growth strain: DH5alpha
  Copy number: High Copy
Gene/Insert
  Gene/Insert name: miniSdd6-nSpCas9(D10A)-UGI
  Species: Synthetic
  Mutation: D10A in SpCas9
  Promoter: ZmUbi-1
  Cloning method: Gibson Cloning
Terms and licenses: Academic/Nonprofit Terms; Industry Terms: Not Available to Industry
Depositor comments: Please visit https://doi.org/10.1101/2023.05.21.541555 for bioRxiv preprint.
How to cite: pnCas9-miniSdd6-PBE was a gift from Caixia Gao (Addgene plasmid # 204858 ; http://n2t.net/addgene:204858 ; RRID:Addgene_204858)
